Addgene plasmid #162074: pSCAR_Cas9-blast_GFP
Purpose: 3rd generation lentivirus transfer vector for Cre-removable Cas9, GFP reporter, and blast resistance
Depositing lab: Robert Manguso. Depositing organization: Broad Institute. Publication: In vivo screens using a selective CRISPR antigen removal lentiviral vector system reveal immune dependencies in renal cell carcinoma. Dubrot J, Lane-Reticker SK, Kessler EA, Ayer A, Mishra G, Wolfe CH, Zimmer MD, Du PP, Mahapatra A, Ockerman KM, Davis TGR, Kohnle IC, Pope HW, Allen PM, Olander KE, Iracheta-Vellve A, Doench JG, Haining WN, Yates KB, Manguso RT. Immunity. 2021 Jan 20. pii: S1074-7613(21)00001-7. doi: 10.1016/j.immuni.2021.01.001. PubMed 33497609.
Backbone
  Vector backbone: pLX311
  Backbone manufacturer: Broad Institute
  Backbone size w/o insert (bp): 8504
  Total vector size (bp): 13142
  Modifications to backbone: sv40-blasticidin cassette replaced with sv40-eGFP; insertion of Cas9-2a-blastR in EF1a Gateway cassette, insertion of loxP site in 3' LTR
  Vector type: Mammalian Expression, Lentiviral, Cre/Lox, CRISPR
  Selectable markers: Blasticidin
Growth in bacteria
  Bacterial resistance: Ampicillin, 100 μg/mL
  Growth temperature: 37°C
  Growth strain: NEB Stable
  Copy number: Unknown
Gene/Insert 1
  Gene/Insert name: Cas9-2a-blasticidin S deaminase
  Species: M. musculus (mouse), Synthetic; S. pyogenes Cas9
  Mutation: codon-optimized for expression in M. musculus
  Promoter: EF1a
  Cloning method: Gateway Cloning
  Sequencing primers: 5′ EF-1a Forward (TCAAGCCTCAGACAGTGGTTC); 3′ WPRE-R (CATAGCGTAAAAGGAGCAACA)
Gene/Insert 2
  Gene/Insert name: EGFP
  Species: Synthetic
  Promoter: sv40
  Cloning method: Unknown
  Sequencing primers: 5′ EGFP-C (CATGGTCCTGCTGGAGTTCGTG); 3′ EGFP-N (CGTCGCCGTCCAGCTCGACCAG)
Terms and licenses: Academic/Nonprofit Terms; Industry Terms: Not Available to Industry
How to cite: pSCAR_Cas9-blast_GFP was a gift from Robert Manguso (Addgene plasmid # 162074 ; http://n2t.net/addgene:162074 ; RRID:Addgene_162074)
