[The description below was written by a language model from this plasmid's Addgene catalogue record and pLannotate feature annotations shown in this document.]
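Description:
pSCAR_Cas9-blast_GFP is a third-generation lentiviral transfer vector built on the pLX311 backbone, designed to deliver Cas9 to mammalian cells in a form that can later be excised by Cre recombinase. It is propagated in E. coli through a high-copy ColE1/pUC-type origin with ampicillin resistance, and also carries an f1 origin. The viral portion has the usual third-generation layout: an RSV promoter driving a truncated HIV-1 5' LTR, the Ψ packaging signal with a gag fragment, the RRE, a cPPT/CTS, a WPRE, and a truncated 3' LTR followed by an SV40 polyadenylation signal.

Two expression cassettes lie between the LTRs. An SV40 promoter drives EGFP, which replaces the SV40-blasticidin cassette of the parent vector and serves as a fluorescent reporter of transduction. Downstream, the EF-1α promoter drives a mouse codon-optimised S. pyogenes Cas9 carrying a nucleoplasmin NLS, linked through a 2A peptide to blasticidin S deaminase, so that nuclease and selection marker come from one transcript. This insert was introduced by Gateway cloning.

The key modification is a single loxP site placed in the 3' LTR. Because the 3' LTR U3 region is copied to the 5' end during reverse transcription, the integrated provirus should be flanked by loxP sites, allowing Cre to remove Cas9, EGFP and the resistance gene after editing, with loss of GFP marking excision. The associated publication describes this as a selective CRISPR antigen removal system for in vivo screens, removing the vector-encoded foreign proteins.

The two sequence records differ slightly: the 13,264 nt record annotates attB1, attB2 and a V5 tag around the insert, whereas the 13,140 nt record, closer to the catalogued size, does not.
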