Features (pLannotate 1.2.2; 36 found; start..end, strand, type, name):
    659..1247    +  rep_origin     ori: high-copy-number ColE1/pMB1/pBR322/pUC origin of replication
   1430..1522    +  CDS            lacI (fragment): lac repressor; lacI; The lac repressor binds to the lac operator to inhibit transcription in E. coli. This inhibition can be relieved by adding lactose or isopropyl-β-D-thiogalactopyranoside (IPTG).
   1535..1556    +  protein_bind   CAP binding site: CAP binding activates transcription in the presence of cAMP. E. coli catabolite activator protein
   1571..1601    +  promoter       lac promoter: promoter for the E. coli lac operon
   1605..1627    +  protein_bind   lac operator (fragment): The lac repressor binds to the lac operator to inhibit transcription in E. coli. This inhibition can be relieved by adding lactose or isopropyl-β-D-thiogalactopyranoside (IPTG). lac repressor encoded by lacI
   1670..1688    +  promoter       T3 promoter: promoter for bacteriophage T3 RNA polymerase
   1716..1942    +  promoter       RSV promoter: Rous sarcoma virus enhancer/promoter
   1943..2123    +  LTR            5' LTR (truncated): truncated 5' long terminal repeat (LTR) from HIV-1
   2170..2295    +  misc_feature   HIV-1 Ψ: packaging signal of human immunodeficiency virus type 1
   2279..2642    +  CDS            HIV-1 gag (fragment): gag protein from human immunodeficiency virus 1; gag
   2788..3021    +  misc_feature   RRE: The Rev response element (RRE) of HIV-1 allows for Rev-dependent mRNA export from the nucleus to the cytoplasm.
   3398..3424    +  CDS            Rev (fragment): human immunodeficiency virus 1 (HIV-1) Rev protein; rev; enhances nuclear export of unspliced and incompletely spliced viral mRNAs
   3431..3454    +  promoter       SV40 promoter (fragment): SV40 early promoter
   3455..3526    +  promoter       SV40 promoter (fragment): SV40 enhancer and early promoter
   3550..3685    +  rep_origin     SV40 ori: SV40 origin of replication
   3721..4437    +  CDS            EGFP: EGFP is a basic (constitutively fluorescent) green fluorescent protein published in 1996, derived from Aequorea victoria. It is reported to be a rapidly-maturing weak dimer with moderate acid sensitivity.
   4499..4616    +  misc_feature   cPPT/CTS: central polypurine tract and central termination sequence of HIV-1
   4681..4747    +  CDS            small t antigen (fragment): SV40 (simian virus 40) small t antigen
   4754..5932    +  promoter       EF-1α promoter: strong constitutive promoter for human elongation factor EF-1α
   5952..5976    +  protein_bind   attB1: mutant version of attB; recombination site for the Gateway® BP reaction BP Clonase™
   6015..10115   +  CDS            Cas9: Cas9 (Csn1) endonuclease from the Streptococcus pyogenes Type II CRISPR/Cas system generates RNA-guided double strand breaks in DNA
  10122..10169   +  CDS            nucleoplasmin NLS: bipartite nuclear localization signal from nucleoplasmin
  10254..10647   +  CDS            BSD (fragment): blasticidin S deaminase; Aspergillus terreus BSD; confers resistance to blasticidin
  10654..10678   -  protein_bind   attB2: mutant version of attB; recombination site for the Gateway® BP reaction BP Clonase™
  10686..10727   +  CDS            V5 tag: epitope tag from simian virus 5
  10778..11366   +  misc_feature   WPRE: woodchuck hepatitis virus posttranscriptional regulatory element
  11362..11472   +  CDS            nef (fragment): NEF_HV1LA - Experimental evidence at protein level: Swiss-Prot protein existence level 1. Extracellular Nef protein targets CD4(+) T-lymphocytes for apoptosis by interacting with CXCR4 surface receptors. From Human immunodeficiency virus type 1 group M subtype B (isolate Lai) (HIV-1).
  11493..11526   +  protein_bind   loxP: Cre-mediated recombination occurs in the 8-bp core sequence (GCATACAT). Cre recombinase
  11546..11726   +  LTR            5' LTR (truncated): truncated 5' long terminal repeat (LTR) from HIV-1
  11803..11924   +  polyA_signal   SV40 poly(A) signal: SV40 polyadenylation signal
  11964..12099   +  rep_origin     SV40 ori: SV40 origin of replication
  12120..12138   -  promoter       T7 promoter: promoter for bacteriophage T7 RNA polymerase
  12146..12301   +  CDS            lacZα (fragment): LacZα fragment of β-galactosidase; lacZ fragment
  12306..12734   +  rep_origin     f1 ori (sequence partly withheld): f1 bacteriophage origin of replication; arrow indicates direction of (+) strand synthesis
  12787..12891   +  promoter       AmpR promoter: bla
  12892..488     +  CDS            AmpR (across the origin): β-lactamase; bla; confers resistance to ampicillin, carbenicillin, and related antibiotics
>Addgene plasmid #162074 | pSCAR_Cas9-blast_GFP | addgene full sequence | sequence record 471574 | Addgene NGS Result
TAACCATGAGTGATAACACTGCGGCCAACTTACTTCTGACAACGATCGGAGGACCGAAGGAGCTAACCGC
TTTTTTGCACAACATGGGGGATCATGTAACTCGCCTTGATCGTTGGGAACCGGAGCTGAATGAAGCCATA
CCAAACGACGAGCGTGACACCACGATGCCTGTAGCAATGGCAACAACGTTGCGCAAACTATTAACTGGCG
AACTACTTACTCTAGCTTCCCGGCAACAATTAATAGACTGGATGGAGGCGGATAAAGTTGCAGGACCACT
TCTGCGCTCGGCCCTTCCGGCTGGCTGGTTTATTGCTGATAAATCTGGAGCCGGTGAGCGTGGGTCTCGC
GGTATCATTGCAGCACTGGGGCCAGATGGTAAGCCCTCCCGTATCGTAGTTATCTACACGACGGGGAGTC
AGGCAACTATGGATGAACGAAATAGACAGATCGCTGAGATAGGTGCCTCACTGATTAAGCATTGGTAACT
GTCAGACCAAGTTTACTCATATATACTTTAGATTGATTTAAAACTTCATTTTTAATTTAAAAGGATCTAG
GTGAAGATCCTTTTTGATAATCTCATGACCAAAATCCCTTAACGTGAGTTTTCGTTCCACTGAGCGTCAG
ACCCCGTAGAAAAGATCAAAGGATCTTCTTGAGATCCTTTTTTTCTGCGCGTAATCTGCTGCTTGCAAAC
AAAAAAACCACCGCTACCAGCGGTGGTTTGTTTGCCGGATCAAGAGCTACCAACTCTTTTTCCGAAGGTA
ACTGGCTTCAGCAGAGCGCAGATACCAAATACTGTTCTTCTAGTGTAGCCGTAGTTAGGCCACCACTTCA
AGAACTCTGTAGCACCGCCTACATACCTCGCTCTGCTAATCCTGTTACCAGTGGCTGCTGCCAGTGGCGA
TAAGTCGTGTCTTACCGGGTTGGACTCAAGACGATAGTTACCGGATAAGGCGCAGCGGTCGGGCTGAACG
GGGGGTTCGTGCACACAGCCCAGCTTGGAGCGAACGACCTACACCGAACTGAGATACCTACAGCGTGAGC
TATGAGAAAGCGCCACGCTTCCCGAAGGGAGAAAGGCGGACAGGTATCCGGTAAGCGGCAGGGTCGGAAC
AGGAGAGCGCACGAGGGAGCTTCCAGGGGGAAACGCCTGGTATCTTTATAGTCCTGTCGGGTTTCGCCAC
CTCTGACTTGAGCGTCGATTTTTGTGATGCTCGTCAGGGGGGCGGAGCCTATGGAAAAACGCCAGCAACG
CGGCCTTTTTACGGTTCCTGGCCTTTTGCTGGCCTTTTGCTCACATGTTCTTTCCTGCGTTATCCCCTGA
TTCTGTGGATAACCGTATTACCGCCTTTGAGTGAGCTGATACCGCTCGCCGCAGCCGAACGACCGAGCGC
AGCGAGTCAGTGAGCGAGGAAGCGGAAGAGCGCCCAATACGCAAACCGCCTCTCCCCGCGCGTTGGCCGA
TTCATTAATGCAGCTGGCACGACAGGTTTCCCGACTGGAAAGCGGGCAGTGAGCGCAACGCAATTAATGT
GAGTTAGCTCACTCATTAGGCACCCCAGGCTTTACACTTTATGCTTCCGGCTCGTATGTTGTGTGGAATT
GTGAGCGGATAACAATTTCACACAGGAAACAGCTATGACCATGATTACGCCAAGCGCGCAATTAACCCTC
ACTAAAGGGAACAAAAGCTGGAGCTGCAAGCTTAATGTAGTCTTATGCAATACTCTTGTAGTCTTGCAAC
ATGGTAACGATGAGTTAGCAACATGCCTTACAAGGAGAGAAAAAGCACCGTGCATGCCGATTGGTGGAAG
TAAGGTGGTACGATCGTGCCTTATTAGGAAGGCAACAGACGGGTCTGACATGGATTGGACGAACCACTGA
ATTGCCGCATTGCAGAGATATTGTATTTAAGTGCCTAGCTCGATACATAAACGGGTCTCTCTGGTTAGAC
CAGATCTGAGCCTGGGAGCTCTCTGGCTAACTAGGGAACCCACTGCTTAAGCCTCAATAAAGCTTGCCTT
GAGTGCTTCAAGTAGTGTGTGCCCGTCTGTTGTGTGACTCTGGTAACTAGAGATCCCTCAGACCCTTTTA
GTCAGTGTGGAAAATCTCTAGCAGTGGCGCCCGAACAGGGACTTGAAAGCGAAAGGGAAACCAGAGGAGC
TCTCTCGACGCAGGACTCGGCTTGCTGAAGCGCGCACGGCAAGAGGCGAGGGGCGGCGACTGGTGAGTAC
GCCAAAAATTTTGACTAGCGGAGGCTAGAAGGAGAGAGATGGGTGCGAGAGCGTCAGTATTAAGCGGGGG
AGAATTAGATCGCGATGGGAAAAAATTCGGTTAAGGCCAGGGGGAAAGAAAAAATATAAATTAAAACATA
TAGTATGGGCAAGCAGGGAGCTAGAACGATTCGCAGTTAATCCTGGCCTGTTAGAAACATCAGAAGGCTG
TAGACAAATACTGGGACAGCTACAACCATCCCTTCAGACAGGATCAGAAGAACTTAGATCATTATATAAT
ACAGTAGCAACCCTCTATTGTGTGCATCAAAGGATAGAGATAAAAGACACCAAGGAAGCTTTAGACAAGA
TAGAGGAAGAGCAAAACAAAAGTAAGACCACCGCACAGCAAGCGGCCGCTGATCTTCAGACCTGGAGGAG
GAGATATGAGGGACAATTGGAGAAGTGAATTATATAAATATAAAGTAGTAAAAATTGAACCATTAGGAGT
AGCACCCACCAAGGCAAAGAGAAGAGTGGTGCAGAGAGAAAAAAGAGCAGTGGGAATAGGAGCTTTGTTC
CTTGGGTTCTTGGGAGCAGCAGGAAGCACTATGGGCGCAGCGTCAATGACGCTGACGGTACAGGCCAGAC
AATTATTGTCTGGTATAGTGCAGCAGCAGAACAATTTGCTGAGGGCTATTGAGGCGCAACAGCATCTGTT
GCAACTCACAGTCTGGGGCATCAAGCAGCTCCAGGCAAGAATCCTGGCTGTGGAAAGATACCTAAAGGAT
CAACAGCTCCTGGGGATTTGGGGTTGCTCTGGAAAACTCATTTGCACCACTGCTGTGCCTTGGAATGCTA
GTTGGAGTAATAAATCTCTGGAACAGATTTGGAATCACACGACCTGGATGGAGTGGGACAGAGAAATTAA
CAATTACACAAGCTTAATACACTCCTTAATTGAAGAATCGCAAAACCAGCAAGAAAAGAATGAACAAGAA
TTATTGGAATTAGATAAATGGGCAAGTTTGTGGAATTGGTTTAACATAACAAATTGGCTGTGGTATATAA
AATTATTCATAATGATAGTAGGAGGCTTGGTAGGTTTAAGAATAGTTTTTGCTGTACTTTCTATAGTGAA
TAGAGTTAGGCAGGGATATTCACCATTATCGTTTCAGACCCACCTCCCAACCCCGAGGGGACCCATGCAT
TGCATCTCAATTAGTCAGCAACCAGGTGTGGAAAGTCCCCAGGCTCCCCAGCAGGCAGAAGTATGCAAAG
CATGCGTCTCAATTAGTCAGCAACCATAGTCCCGCCCCTAACTCCGCCCATCCCGCCCCTAACTCCGCCC
AGTTCCGCCCATTCTCCGCCCCATGGCTGACTAATTTTTTTTATTTATGCAGAGGCCGAGGCCGCCTCGG
CCTCTGAGCTATTCCAGAAGTAGTGAGGAGGCTTTTTTGGAGGCCTAGGCTTTTGCAAAAAGCTTTCTAG
AGGTACCACCATGGTGAGCAAGGGCGAGGAGCTGTTCACCGGGGTGGTGCCCATCCTGGTCGAGCTGGAC
GGCGACGTAAACGGCCACAAGTTCAGCGTGTCTGGCGAGGGCGAGGGCGATGCCACCTACGGCAAGCTGA
CCCTGAAGTTCATCTGCACCACCGGCAAGCTGCCCGTGCCCTGGCCCACCCTCGTGACCACCCTGACCTA
CGGCGTGCAGTGCTTCAGCCGCTACCCCGACCACATGAAGCAGCACGACTTCTTCAAGTCCGCCATGCCC
GAAGGCTACGTCCAGGAGCGCACCATCTTCTTCAAGGACGACGGCAACTACAAGACCCGCGCCGAGGTGA
AGTTCGAGGGCGACACCCTGGTGAACCGCATCGAGCTGAAGGGCATCGACTTCAAGGAGGACGGCAACAT
CCTGGGGCACAAGCTGGAGTACAACTACAACAGCCACAACGTCTATATCATGGCCGACAAGCAGAAGAAC
GGCATCAAGGTGAACTTCAAGATCCGCCACAACATCGAGGACGGCAGCGTGCAGCTCGCCGACCACTACC
AGCAGAACACCCCCATCGGCGACGGCCCCGTGCTGCTGCCCGACAACCACTACCTGAGCACCCAGTCCGC
CCTGAGCAAAGACCCCAACGAGAAGCGCGATCACATGGTCCTGCTGGAGTTCGTGACCGCCGCCGGGATC
ACTCTCGGCATGGACGAGCTGTACAAGTCCTAAGGCGCGCCGTTAACGAATTCTAGATCTTGAGACAAAT
GGCAGTATTCATCCACAATTTTAAAAGAAAAGGGGGGATTGGGGGGTACAGTGCAGGGGAAAGAATAGTA
GACATAATAGCAACAGACATACAAACTAAAGAATTACAAAAACAAATTACAAAAATTCAAAATTTTCGGG
TTTATTACAGGGACAGCAGAGATCCACTTTGGCGCCGGCTCGAGGCCTGCAGGTGCAAAGATGGATAAAG
TTTTAAACAGAGAGGAATCTTTGCAGCTAATGGACCTTCTAGGTCTTGAAAGGAGTGGGAATTGGCTCCG
GTGCCCGTCAGTGGGCAGAGCGCACATCGCCCACAGTCCCCGAGAAGTTGGGGGGAGGGGTCGGCAATTG
AACCGGTGCCTAGAGAAGGTGGCGCGGGGTAAACTGGGAAAGTGATGTCGTGTACTGGCTCCGCCTTTTT
CCCGAGGGTGGGGGAGAACCGTATATAAGTGCAGTAGTCGCCGTGAACGTTCTTTTTCGCAACGGGTTTG
CCGCCAGAACACAGGTAAGTGCCGTGTGTGGTTCCCGCGGGCCTGGCCTCTTTACGGGTTATGGCCCTTG
CGTGCCTTGAATTACTTCCACCTGGCTGCAGTACGTGATTCTTGATCCCGAGCTTCGGGTTGGAAGTGGG
TGGGAGAGTTCGAGGCCTTGCGCTTAAGGAGCCCCTTCGCCTCGTGCTTGAGTTGAGGCCTGGCCTGGGC
GCTGGGGCCGCCGCGTGCGAATCTGGTGGCACCTTCGCGCCTGTCTCGCTGCTTTCGATAAGTCTCTAGC
CATTTAAAATTTTTGATGACCTGCTGCGACGCTTTTTTTCTGGCAAGATAGTCTTGTAAATGCGGGCCAA
GATCTGCACACTGGTATTTCGGTTTTTGGGGCCGCGGGCGGCGACGGGGCCCGTGCGTCCCAGCGCACAT
GTTCGGCGAGGCGGGGCCTGCGAGCGCGGCCACCGAGAATCGGACGGGGGTAGTCTCAAGCTGGCCGGCC
TGCTCTGGTGCCTGGCCTCGCGCCGCCGTGTATCGCCCCGCCCTGGGCGGCAAGGCTGGCCCGGTCGGCA
CCAGTTGCGTGAGCGGAAAGATGGCCGCTTCCCGGCCCTGCTGCAGGGAGCTCAAAATGGAGGACGCGGC
GCTCGGGAGAGCGGGCGGGTGAGTCACCCACACAAAGGAAAAGGGCCTTTCCGTCCTCAGCCGTCGCTTC
ATGTGACTCCACGGAGTACCGGGCGCCGTCCAGGCACCTCGATTAGTTCTCGAGCTTTTGGAGTACGTCG
TCTTTAGGTTGGGGGGAGGGGTTTTATGCGATGGAGTTTCCCCACACTGAGTGGGTGGAGACTGAAGTTA
GGCCAGCTTGGCACTTGATGTAATTCTCCTTGGAATTTGCCCTTTTTGAGTTTGGATCTTGGTTCATTCT
CAAGCCTCAGACAGTGGTTCAAAGTTTTTTTCTTCCATTTCAGGTGTCGTGAGGCTAGCATCGATTGATC
AACAAGTTTGTACAAAAAAGCAGGCTTCACCATGGCACCAAAGAAGAAGCGGAAGGTCGCAGCCGACAAG
AAGTACAGCATCGGCCTGGACATCGGCACCAACTCTGTGGGCTGGGCCGTGATCACCGACGAGTACAAGG
TGCCCAGCAAGAAATTCAAGGTGCTGGGCAACACCGACCGGCACAGCATCAAGAAGAACCTGATCGGAGC
CCTGCTGTTCGACAGCGGCGAAACAGCCGAGGCCACCCGGCTGAAGAGAACCGCCAGAAGAAGATACACC
AGACGGAAGAACCGGATCTGCTATCTGCAAGAGATCTTCAGCAACGAGATGGCCAAGGTGGACGACAGCT
TCTTCCACAGACTGGAAGAGTCCTTCCTGGTGGAAGAGGATAAGAAGCACGAGCGGCACCCCATCTTCGG
CAACATCGTGGACGAGGTGGCCTACCACGAGAAGTACCCCACCATCTACCACCTGAGAAAGAAACTGGTG
GACAGCACCGACAAGGCCGACCTGCGGCTGATCTATCTGGCCCTGGCCCACATGATCAAGTTCCGGGGCC
ACTTCCTGATCGAGGGCGACCTGAACCCCGACAACAGCGACGTGGACAAGCTGTTCATCCAGCTGGTGCA
GACCTACAACCAGCTGTTCGAGGAAAACCCCATCAACGCCAGCGGCGTAGACGCCAAGGCCATCCTGTCT
GCCAGACTGAGCAAGAGCAGACGGCTGGAAAATCTGATCGCCCAGCTGCCCGGCGAGAAGAAGAATGGCC
TGTTCGGAAACCTGATTGCCCTGAGCCTGGGCCTGACCCCCAACTTCAAGAGCAACTTCGACCTGGCCGA
GGATGCCAAACTGCAGCTGAGCAAGGACACCTACGACGACGACCTGGACAACCTGCTGGCCCAGATCGGC
GACCAGTACGCCGACCTGTTTCTGGCCGCCAAGAACCTGTCCGACGCCATCCTGCTGAGCGACATCCTGA
GAGTGAACACCGAGATCACCAAGGCCCCCCTGAGCGCCTCTATGATCAAGAGATACGACGAGCACCACCA
GGACCTGACCCTGCTGAAAGCTCTCGTGCGGCAGCAGCTGCCTGAGAAGTACAAAGAGATTTTCTTCGAC
CAGAGCAAGAACGGCTACGCCGGCTACATTGACGGCGGAGCCAGCCAGGAAGAGTTCTACAAGTTCATCA
AGCCCATCCTGGAAAAGATGGACGGCACCGAGGAACTGCTCGTGAAGCTGAACAGAGAGGACCTGCTGCG
GAAGCAGCGTACGTTCGACAACGGCAGCATCCCCCACCAGATCCACCTGGGAGAGCTGCACGCCATTCTG
CGGCGGCAGGAAGATTTTTACCCATTCCTGAAGGACAACCGGGAAAAGATCGAGAAGATCCTGACCTTCC
GCATCCCCTACTACGTGGGCCCTCTGGCCAGGGGAAACAGCAGATTCGCCTGGATGACCAGAAAGAGCGA
GGAAACCATCACCCCCTGGAACTTCGAGGAAGTGGTGGACAAGGGCGCCAGCGCCCAGAGCTTCATCGAG
CGGATGACCAACTTCGATAAGAACCTGCCCAACGAGAAGGTGCTGCCCAAGCACAGCCTGCTGTACGAGT
ACTTCACCGTGTATAACGAGCTGACCAAAGTGAAATACGTGACCGAGGGAATGAGAAAGCCCGCCTTCCT
GAGCGGCGAGCAGAAAAAGGCCATCGTGGACCTGCTGTTCAAGACCAACCGGAAAGTGACCGTGAAGCAG
CTGAAAGAGGACTACTTCAAGAAAATCGAGTGCTTCGACTCCGTGGAAATCTCCGGCGTGGAAGATCGGT
TCAACGCCTCCCTGGGCACATACCACGATCTGCTGAAAATTATCAAGGACAAGGACTTCCTGGACAATGA
GGAAAACGAGGACATTCTGGAAGATATCGTGCTGACCCTGACACTGTTTGAGGACAGAGAGATGATCGAG
GAACGGCTGAAAACCTATGCCCACCTGTTCGACGACAAAGTGATGAAGCAGCTGAAGCGGCGGAGATACA
CCGGCTGGGGCAGGCTGAGCCGGAAGCTGATCAACGGCATCCGGGACAAGCAGTCCGGCAAGACAATCCT
GGATTTCCTGAAGTCCGACGGCTTCGCCAACAGAAACTTCATGCAGCTGATCCACGACGACAGCCTGACC
TTTAAAGAGGACATCCAGAAAGCCCAGGTGTCCGGCCAGGGCGATAGCCTGCACGAGCACATTGCCAATC
TGGCCGGCAGCCCCGCCATTAAGAAGGGCATCCTGCAGACAGTGAAGGTGGTGGACGAGCTCGTGAAAGT
GATGGGCCGGCACAAGCCCGAGAACATCGTGATCGAAATGGCCAGAGAGAACCAGACCACCCAGAAGGGA
CAGAAGAACAGCCGCGAGAGAATGAAGCGGATCGAAGAGGGCATCAAAGAGCTGGGCAGCCAGATCCTGA
AAGAACACCCCGTGGAAAACACCCAGCTGCAGAACGAGAAGCTGTACCTGTACTACCTGCAGAATGGGCG
GGATATGTACGTGGACCAGGAACTGGACATCAACCGGCTGTCCGACTACGATGTGGACCATATCGTGCCT
CAGAGCTTTCTGAAGGACGACTCCATCGACAACAAGGTGCTGACCAGAAGCGACAAGAACCGGGGCAAGA
GCGACAACGTGCCCTCCGAAGAGGTCGTGAAGAAGATGAAGAACTACTGGCGGCAGCTGCTGAACGCCAA
GCTGATTACCCAGAGAAAGTTCGACAATCTGACCAAGGCCGAGAGAGGCGGCCTGAGCGAACTGGATAAG
GCCGGCTTCATCAAGAGACAGCTGGTGGAAACCCGGCAGATCACAAAGCACGTGGCACAGATCCTGGACT
CCCGGATGAACACTAAGTACGACGAGAATGACAAGCTGATCCGGGAAGTGAAAGTGATCACCCTGAAGTC
CAAGCTGGTGTCCGATTTCCGGAAGGATTTCCAGTTTTACAAAGTGCGCGAGATCAACAACTACCACCAC
GCCCACGACGCCTACCTGAACGCCGTCGTGGGAACCGCCCTGATCAAAAAGTACCCTAAGCTGGAAAGCG
AGTTCGTGTACGGCGACTACAAGGTGTACGACGTGCGGAAGATGATCGCCAAGAGCGAGCAGGAAATCGG
CAAGGCTACCGCCAAGTACTTCTTCTACAGCAACATCATGAACTTTTTCAAGACCGAGATTACCCTGGCC
AACGGCGAGATCCGGAAGCGGCCTCTGATCGAGACAAACGGCGAAACCGGGGAGATCGTGTGGGATAAGG
GCCGGGATTTTGCCACCGTGCGGAAAGTGCTGAGCATGCCCCAAGTGAATATCGTGAAAAAGACCGAGGT
GCAGACAGGCGGCTTCAGCAAAGAGTCTATCCTGCCCAAGAGGAACAGCGATAAGCTGATCGCCAGAAAG
AAGGACTGGGACCCTAAGAAGTACGGCGGCTTCGACAGCCCCACCGTGGCCTATTCTGTGCTGGTGGTGG
CCAAAGTGGAAAAGGGCAAGTCCAAGAAACTGAAGAGTGTGAAAGAGCTGCTGGGGATCACCATCATGGA
AAGAAGCAGCTTCGAGAAGAATCCCATCGACTTTCTGGAAGCCAAGGGCTACAAAGAAGTGAAAAAGGAC
CTGATCATCAAGCTGCCTAAGTACTCCCTGTTCGAGCTGGAAAACGGCCGGAAGAGAATGCTGGCCTCTG
CCGGCGAACTGCAGAAGGGAAACGAACTGGCCCTGCCCTCCAAATATGTGAACTTCCTGTACCTGGCCAG
CCACTATGAGAAGCTGAAGGGCTCCCCCGAGGATAATGAGCAGAAACAGCTGTTTGTGGAACAGCACAAG
CACTACCTGGACGAGATCATCGAGCAGATCAGCGAGTTCTCCAAGAGAGTGATCCTGGCCGACGCTAATC
TGGACAAAGTGCTGTCCGCCTACAACAAGCACCGGGATAAGCCCATCAGAGAGCAGGCCGAGAATATCAT
CCACCTGTTTACCCTGACCAATCTGGGAGCCCCTGCCGCCTTCAAGTACTTTGACACCACCATCGACCGG
AAGAGGTACACCAGCACCAAAGAGGTGCTGGACGCCACCCTGATCCACCAGAGCATCACCGGCCTGTACG
AGACACGAATCGATTTGTCTCAGCTGGGAGGCGACGCCGCAAAAAGGCCGGCGGCCACGAAAAAGGCCGG
CCAGGCAAAAAAGAAAAAGGCAGGCTCAGGCGGATCCGGCGCAACAAACTTCTCTCTGCTGAAACAAGCC
GGAGATGTCGAAGAGAATCCTGGACCGAGCGCTGCCAAGCCTTTGTCTCAAGAAGAATCCACCCTCATTG
AAAGAGCAACGGCTACAATCAACAGCATCCCCATCTCTGAAGACTACAGCGTCGCCAGCGCAGCTCTCTC
TAGCGACGGCCGCATCTTCACTGGTGTCAATGTATATCATTTTACTGGGGGACCTTGTGCAGAACTCGTG
GTGCTGGGCACTGCTGCTGCTGCGGCAGCTGGCAACCTGACTTGTATCGTCGCGATCGGAAATGAGAACA
GGGGCATCTTGAGCCCCTGCGGACGGTGCCGACAGGTGCTTCTCGATCTGCATCCTGGGATCAAAGCCAT
AGTGAAGGACAGTGATGGACAGCCGACGGCAGTTGGGATTCGTGAATTGCTGCCCTCTGGTTATGTGTGG
GAGGGCTGATAGGACCCAGCTTTCTTGTACAAAGTGGTTGATATCGGTAAGCCTATCCCTAACCCTCTCC
TCGGTCTCGATTCTACGTAGTAATGAACTAGTACCGGTTAAGTCGACAATCAACGCGTTAAGTCGACAAT
CAACCTCTGGATTACAAAATTTGTGAAAGATTGACTGGTATTCTTAACTATGTTGCTCCTTTTACGCTAT
GTGGATACGCTGCTTTAATGCCTTTGTATCATGCTATTGCTTCCCGTATGGCTTTCATTTTCTCCTCCTT
GTATAAATCCTGGTTGCTGTCTCTTTATGAGGAGTTGTGGCCCGTTGTCAGGCAACGTGGCGTGGTGTGC
ACTGTGTTTGCTGACGCAACCCCCACTGGTTGGGGCATTGCCACCACCTGTCAGCTCCTTTCCGGGACTT
TCGCTTTCCCCCTCCCTATTGCCACGGCGGAACTCATCGCCGCCTGCCTTGCCCGCTGCTGGACAGGGGC
TCGGCTGTTGGGCACTGACAATTCCGTGGTGTTGTCGGGGAAATCATCGTCCTTTCCTTGGCTGCTCGCC
TGTGTTGCCACCTGGATTCTGCGCGGGACGTCCTTCTGCTACGTCCCTTCGGCCCTCAATCCAGCGGACC
TTCCTTCCCGCGGCCTGCTGCCGGCTCTGCGGCCTCTTCCGCGTCTTCGCCTTCGCCCTCAGACGAGTCG
GATCTCCCTTTGGGCCGCCTCCCCGCGTCGACTTTAAGACCAATGACTTACAAGGCAGCTGTAGATCTTA
GCCACTTTTTAAAAGAAAAGGGGGGACTGGAAGGGCTAATTCACTCCCAACGAAGACAAGATGGGATCAA
TTCACCATGGGAATAACTTCGTATAGCATACATTATACGAAGTTATGCTGCTTTTTGCTTGTACTGGGTC
TCTCTGGTTAGACCAGATCTGAGCCTGGGAGCTCTCTGGCTAACTAGGGAACCCACTGCTTAAGCCTCAA
TAAAGCTTGCCTTGAGTGCTTCAAGTAGTGTGTGCCCGTCTGTTGTGTGACTCTGGTAACTAGAGATCCC
TCAGACCCTTTTAGTCAGTGTGGAAAATCTCTAGCATACGTATAGTAGTTCATGTCATCTTATTATTCAG
TATTTATAACTTGCAAAGAAATGAATATCAGAGAGTGAGAGGAACTTGTTTATTGCAGCTTATAATGGTT
ACAAATAAAGCAATAGCATCACAAATTTCACAAATAAAGCATTTTTTTCACTGCATTCTAGTTGTGGTTT
GTCCAAACTCATCAATGTATCTTATCATGTCTGGCTCTAGCTATCCCGCCCCTAACTCCGCCCATCCCGC
CCCTAACTCCGCCCAGTTCCGCCCATTCTCCGCCCCATGGCTGACTAATTTTTTTTATTTATGCAGAGGC
CGAGGCCGCCTCGGCCTCTGAGCTATTCCAGAAGTAGTGAGGAGGCTTTTTTGGAGGCCTAGGGACGTAC
CCAATTCGCCCTATAGTGAGTCGTATTACGCGCGCTCACTGGCCGTCGTTTTACAACGTCGTGACTGGGA
AAACCCTGGCGTTACCCAACTTAATCGCCTTGCAGCACATCCCCCTTTCGCCAGCTGGCGTAATAGCGAA
GAGGCCCGCACCGATCGCCCTTCCCAACAGTTGCGCAGCCTGAATGGCGAATGGG
[124 nt withheld, positions 12306-12429]
C
[91 nt withheld, positions 12431-12521]
A
[49 nt withheld, positions 12523-12571]
CCTTTGACGTTGGAGTCCACGTTCTTT
[37 nt withheld, positions 12599-12635]
ACCCTATCTCGGTCTATTCTTTTGATTTATAAGGGATTTTGCCGATTTCGGCCTATTGGTTAAAAAATGA
GCTGATTTAACAAAAATTTAACGCGAATTTTAACAAAATATTAACGCTTACAATTTAGGTGGCACTTTTC
GGGGAAATGTGCGCGGAACCCCTATTTGTTTATTTTTCTAAATACATTCAAATATGTATCCGCTCATGAG
ACAATAACCCTGATAAATGCTTCAATAATATTGAAAAAGGAAGAGTATGAGTATTCAACATTTCCGTGTC
GCCCTTATTCCCTTTTTTGCGGCATTTTGCCTTCCTGTTTTTGCTCACCCAGAAACGCTGGTGAAAGTAA
AAGATGCTGAAGATCAGTTGGGTGCACGAGTGGGTTACATCGAACTGGATCTCAACAGCGGTAAGATCCT
TGAGAGTTTTCGCCCCGAAGAACGTTTTCCAATGATGAGCACTTTTAAAGTTCTGCTATGTGGCGCGGTA
TTATCCCGTATTGACGCCGGGCAAGAGCAACTCGGTCGCCGCATACACTATTCTCAGAATGACTTGGTTG
AGTACTCACCAGTCACAGAAAAGCATCTTACGGATGGCATGACAGTAAGAGAATTATGCAGTGCTGCCA
