Features (pLannotate 1.2.2; 33 found; start..end, strand, type, name):
     43..4143    +  CDS            Cas9: Cas9 (Csn1) endonuclease from the Streptococcus pyogenes Type II CRISPR/Cas system generates RNA-guided double strand breaks in DNA
   4150..4197    +  CDS            nucleoplasmin NLS: bipartite nuclear localization signal from nucleoplasmin
   4282..4675    +  CDS            BSD (fragment): blasticidin S deaminase; Aspergillus terreus BSD; confers resistance to blasticidin
   4703..5291    +  misc_feature   WPRE: woodchuck hepatitis virus posttranscriptional regulatory element
   5287..5397    +  CDS            nef (fragment): NEF_HV1LA - Experimental evidence at protein level: Swiss-Prot protein existence level 1. Extracellular Nef protein targets CD4(+) T-lymphocytes for apoptosis by interacting with CXCR4 surface receptors. From Human immunodeficiency virus type 1 group M subtype B (isolate Lai) (HIV-1).
   5418..5451    +  protein_bind   loxP: Cre-mediated recombination occurs in the 8-bp core sequence (GCATACAT). Cre recombinase
   5471..5651    +  LTR            5' LTR (truncated): truncated 5' long terminal repeat (LTR) from HIV-1
   5728..5849    +  polyA_signal   SV40 poly(A) signal: SV40 polyadenylation signal
   5889..6024    +  rep_origin     SV40 ori: SV40 origin of replication
   6045..6063    -  promoter       T7 promoter: promoter for bacteriophage T7 RNA polymerase
   6071..6226    +  CDS            lacZα (fragment): LacZα fragment of β-galactosidase; lacZ fragment
   6231..6659    +  rep_origin     f1 ori (sequence partly withheld): f1 bacteriophage origin of replication; arrow indicates direction of (+) strand synthesis
   6712..6816    +  promoter       AmpR promoter: bla
   6817..7677    +  CDS            AmpR: β-lactamase; bla; confers resistance to ampicillin, carbenicillin, and related antibiotics
   7848..8436    +  rep_origin     ori: high-copy-number ColE1/pMB1/pBR322/pUC origin of replication
   8619..8711    +  CDS            lacI (fragment): lac repressor; lacI; The lac repressor binds to the lac operator to inhibit transcription in E. coli. This inhibition can be relieved by adding lactose or isopropyl-β-D-thiogalactopyranoside (IPTG).
   8724..8745    +  protein_bind   CAP binding site: CAP binding activates transcription in the presence of cAMP. E. coli catabolite activator protein
   8760..8790    +  promoter       lac promoter: promoter for the E. coli lac operon
   8794..8816    +  protein_bind   lac operator (fragment): The lac repressor binds to the lac operator to inhibit transcription in E. coli. This inhibition can be relieved by adding lactose or isopropyl-β-D-thiogalactopyranoside (IPTG). lac repressor encoded by lacI
   8859..8877    +  promoter       T3 promoter: promoter for bacteriophage T3 RNA polymerase
   8905..9131    +  promoter       RSV promoter: Rous sarcoma virus enhancer/promoter
   9132..9312    +  LTR            5' LTR (truncated): truncated 5' long terminal repeat (LTR) from HIV-1
   9359..9484    +  misc_feature   HIV-1 Ψ: packaging signal of human immunodeficiency virus type 1
   9468..9831    +  CDS            HIV-1 gag (fragment): gag protein from human immunodeficiency virus 1; gag
   9977..10210   +  misc_feature   RRE: The Rev response element (RRE) of HIV-1 allows for Rev-dependent mRNA export from the nucleus to the cytoplasm.
  10587..10613   +  CDS            Rev (fragment): human immunodeficiency virus 1 (HIV-1) Rev protein; rev; enhances nuclear export of unspliced and incompletely spliced viral mRNAs
  10620..10643   +  promoter       SV40 promoter (fragment): SV40 early promoter
  10644..10715   +  promoter       SV40 promoter (fragment): SV40 enhancer and early promoter
  10739..10874   +  rep_origin     SV40 ori: SV40 origin of replication
  10910..11626   +  CDS            EGFP: EGFP is a basic (constitutively fluorescent) green fluorescent protein published in 1996, derived from Aequorea victoria. It is reported to be a rapidly-maturing weak dimer with moderate acid sensitivity.
  11688..11805   +  misc_feature   cPPT/CTS: central polypurine tract and central termination sequence of HIV-1
  11870..11936   +  CDS            small t antigen (fragment): SV40 (simian virus 40) small t antigen
  11943..13121   +  promoter       EF-1α promoter: strong constitutive promoter for human elongation factor EF-1α
>Addgene plasmid #162074 | pSCAR_Cas9-blast_GFP Sequencing Result | analyzer sequence | sequence record 325297
ACAAGTTTGTAGGCAAAAAAGAAGAAGCGGAAGGTCGCAGCCGACAAGAAGTACAGCATCGGCCTGGACA
TCGGCACCAACTCTGTGGGCTGGGCCGTGATCACCGACGAGTACAAGGTGCCCAGCAAGAAATTCAAGGT
GCTGGGCAACACCGACCGGCACAGCATCAAGAAGAACCTGATCGGAGCCCTGCTGTTCGACAGCGGCGAA
ACAGCCGAGGCCACCCGGCTGAAGAGAACCGCCAGAAGAAGATACACCAGACGGAAGAACCGGATCTGCT
ATCTGCAAGAGATCTTCAGCAACGAGATGGCCAAGGTGGACGACAGCTTCTTCCACAGACTGGAAGAGTC
CTTCCTGGTGGAAGAGGATAAGAAGCACGAGCGGCACCCCATCTTCGGCAACATCGTGGACGAGGTGGCC
TACCACGAGAAGTACCCCACCATCTACCACCTGAGAAAGAAACTGGTGGACAGCACCGACAAGGCCGACC
TGCGGCTGATCTATCTGGCCCTGGCCCACATGATCAAGTTCCGGGGCCACTTCCTGATCGAGGGCGACCT
GAACCCCGACAACAGCGACGTGGACAAGCTGTTCATCCAGCTGGTGCAGACCTACAACCAGCTGTTCGAG
GAAAACCCCATCAACGCCAGCGGCGTAGACGCCAAGGCCATCCTGTCTGCCAGACTGAGCAAGAGCAGAC
GGCTGGAAAATCTGATCGCCCAGCTGCCCGGCGAGAAGAAGAATGGCCTGTTCGGAAACCTGATTGCCCT
GAGCCTGGGCCTGACCCCCAACTTCAAGAGCAACTTCGACCTGGCCGAGGATGCCAAACTGCAGCTGAGC
AAGGACACCTACGACGACGACCTGGACAACCTGCTGGCCCAGATCGGCGACCAGTACGCCGACCTGTTTC
TGGCCGCCAAGAACCTGTCCGACGCCATCCTGCTGAGCGACATCCTGAGAGTGAACACCGAGATCACCAA
GGCCCCCCTGAGCGCCTCTATGATCAAGAGATACGACGAGCACCACCAGGACCTGACCCTGCTGAAAGCT
CTCGTGCGGCAGCAGCTGCCTGAGAAGTACAAAGAGATTTTCTTCGACCAGAGCAAGAACGGCTACGCCG
GCTACATTGACGGCGGAGCCAGCCAGGAAGAGTTCTACAAGTTCATCAAGCCCATCCTGGAAAAGATGGA
CGGCACCGAGGAACTGCTCGTGAAGCTGAACAGAGAGGACCTGCTGCGGAAGCAGCGTACGTTCGACAAC
GGCAGCATCCCCCACCAGATCCACCTGGGAGAGCTGCACGCCATTCTGCGGCGGCAGGAAGATTTTTACC
CATTCCTGAAGGACAACCGGGAAAAGATCGAGAAGATCCTGACCTTCCGCATCCCCTACTACGTGGGCCC
TCTGGCCAGGGGAAACAGCAGATTCGCCTGGATGACCAGAAAGAGCGAGGAAACCATCACCCCCTGGAAC
TTCGAGGAAGTGGTGGACAAGGGCGCCAGCGCCCAGAGCTTCATCGAGCGGATGACCAACTTCGATAAGA
ACCTGCCCAACGAGAAGGTGCTGCCCAAGCACAGCCTGCTGTACGAGTACTTCACCGTGTATAACGAGCT
GACCAAAGTGAAATACGTGACCGAGGGAATGAGAAAGCCCGCCTTCCTGAGCGGCGAGCAGAAAAAGGCC
ATCGTGGACCTGCTGTTCAAGACCAACCGGAAAGTGACCGTGAAGCAGCTGAAAGAGGACTACTTCAAGA
AAATCGAGTGCTTCGACTCCGTGGAAATCTCCGGCGTGGAAGATCGGTTCAACGCCTCCCTGGGCACATA
CCACGATCTGCTGAAAATTATCAAGGACAAGGACTTCCTGGACAATGAGGAAAACGAGGACATTCTGGAA
GATATCGTGCTGACCCTGACACTGTTTGAGGACAGAGAGATGATCGAGGAACGGCTGAAAACCTATGCCC
ACCTGTTCGACGACAAAGTGATGAAGCAGCTGAAGCGGCGGAGATACACCGGCTGGGGCAGGCTGAGCCG
GAAGCTGATCAACGGCATCCGGGACAAGCAGTCCGGCAAGACAATCCTGGATTTCCTGAAGTCCGACGGC
TTCGCCAACAGAAACTTCATGCAGCTGATCCACGACGACAGCCTGACCTTTAAAGAGGACATCCAGAAAG
CCCAGGTGTCCGGCCAGGGCGATAGCCTGCACGAGCACATTGCCAATCTGGCCGGCAGCCCCGCCATTAA
GAAGGGCATCCTGCAGACAGTGAAGGTGGTGGACGAGCTCGTGAAAGTGATGGGCCGGCACAAGCCCGAG
AACATCGTGATCGAAATGGCCAGAGAGAACCAGACCACCCAGAAGGGACAGAAGAACAGCCGCGAGAGAA
TGAAGCGGATCGAAGAGGGCATCAAAGAGCTGGGCAGCCAGATCCTGAAAGAACACCCCGTGGAAAACAC
CCAGCTGCAGAACGAGAAGCTGTACCTGTACTACCTGCAGAATGGGCGGGATATGTACGTGGACCAGGAA
CTGGACATCAACCGGCTGTCCGACTACGATGTGGACCATATCGTGCCTCAGAGCTTTCTGAAGGACGACT
CCATCGACAACAAGGTGCTGACCAGAAGCGACAAGAACCGGGGCAAGAGCGACAACGTGCCCTCCGAAGA
GGTCGTGAAGAAGATGAAGAACTACTGGCGGCAGCTGCTGAACGCCAAGCTGATTACCCAGAGAAAGTTC
GACAATCTGACCAAGGCCGAGAGAGGCGGCCTGAGCGAACTGGATAAGGCCGGCTTCATCAAGAGACAGC
TGGTGGAAACCCGGCAGATCACAAAGCACGTGGCACAGATCCTGGACTCCCGGATGAACACTAAGTACGA
CGAGAATGACAAGCTGATCCGGGAAGTGAAAGTGATCACCCTGAAGTCCAAGCTGGTGTCCGATTTCCGG
AAGGATTTCCAGTTTTACAAAGTGCGCGAGATCAACAACTACCACCACGCCCACGACGCCTACCTGAACG
CCGTCGTGGGAACCGCCCTGATCAAAAAGTACCCTAAGCTGGAAAGCGAGTTCGTGTACGGCGACTACAA
GGTGTACGACGTGCGGAAGATGATCGCCAAGAGCGAGCAGGAAATCGGCAAGGCTACCGCCAAGTACTTC
TTCTACAGCAACATCATGAACTTTTTCAAGACCGAGATTACCCTGGCCAACGGCGAGATCCGGAAGCGGC
CTCTGATCGAGACAAACGGCGAAACCGGGGAGATCGTGTGGGATAAGGGCCGGGATTTTGCCACCGTGCG
GAAAGTGCTGAGCATGCCCCAAGTGAATATCGTGAAAAAGACCGAGGTGCAGACAGGCGGCTTCAGCAAA
GAGTCTATCCTGCCCAAGAGGAACAGCGATAAGCTGATCGCCAGAAAGAAGGACTGGGACCCTAAGAAGT
ACGGCGGCTTCGACAGCCCCACCGTGGCCTATTCTGTGCTGGTGGTGGCCAAAGTGGAAAAGGGCAAGTC
CAAGAAACTGAAGAGTGTGAAAGAGCTGCTGGGGATCACCATCATGGAAAGAAGCAGCTTCGAGAAGAAT
CCCATCGACTTTCTGGAAGCCAAGGGCTACAAAGAAGTGAAAAAGGACCTGATCATCAAGCTGCCTAAGT
ACTCCCTGTTCGAGCTGGAAAACGGCCGGAAGAGAATGCTGGCCTCTGCCGGCGAACTGCAGAAGGGAAA
CGAACTGGCCCTGCCCTCCAAATATGTGAACTTCCTGTACCTGGCCAGCCACTATGAGAAGCTGAAGGGC
TCCCCCGAGGATAATGAGCAGAAACAGCTGTTTGTGGAACAGCACAAGCACTACCTGGACGAGATCATCG
AGCAGATCAGCGAGTTCTCCAAGAGAGTGATCCTGGCCGACGCTAATCTGGACAAAGTGCTGTCCGCCTA
CAACAAGCACCGGGATAAGCCCATCAGAGAGCAGGCCGAGAATATCATCCACCTGTTTACCCTGACCAAT
CTGGGAGCCCCTGCCGCCTTCAAGTACTTTGACACCACCATCGACCGGAAGAGGTACACCAGCACCAAAG
AGGTGCTGGACGCCACCCTGATCCACCAGAGCATCACCGGCCTGTACGAGACACGAATCGATTTGTCTCA
GCTGGGAGGCGACGCCGCAAAAAGGCCGGCGGCCACGAAAAAGGCCGGCCAGGCAAAAAAGAAAAAGGCA
GGCTCAGGCGGATCCGGCGCAACAAACTTCTCTCTGCTGAAACAAGCCGGAGATGTCGAAGAGAATCCTG
GACCGAGCGCTGCCAAGCCTTTGTCTCAAGAAGAATCCACCCTCATTGAAAGAGCAACGGCTACAATCAA
CAGCATCCCCATCTCTGAAGACTACAGCGTCGCCAGCGCAGCTCTCTCTAGCGACGGCCGCATCTTCACT
GGTGTCAATGTATATCATTTTACTGGGGGACCTTGTGCAGAACTCGTGGTGCTGGGCACTGCTGCTGCTG
CGGCAGCTGGCAACCTGACTTGTATCGTCGCGATCGGAAATGAGAACAGGGGCATCTTGAGCCCCTGCGG
ACGGTGCCGACAGGTGCTTCTCGATCTGCATCCTGGGATCAAAGCCATAGTGAAGGACAGTGATGGACAG
CCGACGGCAGTTGGGATTCGTGAATTGCTGCCCTCTGGTTATGTGTGGGAGGGCTGATCGACAAYCRMCK
CGTTAAGTCGACAATCAACCTCTGGATTACAAAATTTGTGAAAGATTGACTGGTATTCTTAACTATGTTG
CTCCTTTTACGCTATGTGGATACGCTGCTTTAATGCCTTTGTATCATGCTATTGCTTCCCGTATGGCTTT
CATTTTCTCCTCCTTGTATAAATCCTGGTTGCTGTCTCTTTATGAGGAGTTGTGGCCCGTTGTCAGGCAA
CGTGGCGTGGTGTGCACTGTGTTTGCTGACGCAACCCCCACTGGTTGGGGCATTGCCACCACCTGTCAGC
TCCTTTCCGGGACTTTCGCTTTCCCCCTCCCTATTGCCACGGCGGAACTCATCGCCGCCTGCCTTGCCCG
CTGCTGGACAGGGGCTCGGCTGTTGGGCACTGACAATTCCGTGGTGTTGTCGGGGAAATCATCGTCCTTT
CCTTGGCTGCTCGCCTGTGTTGCCACCTGGATTCTGCGCGGGACGTCCTTCTGCTACGTCCCTTCGGCCC
TCAATCCAGCGGACCTTCCTTCCCGCGGCCTGCTGCCGGCTCTGCGGCCTCTTCCGCGTCTTCGCCTTCG
CCCTCAGACGAGTCGGATCTCCCTTTGGGCCGCCTCCCCGCGTCGACTTTAAGACCAATGACTTACAAGG
CAGCTGTAGATCTTAGCCACTTTTTAAAAGAAAAGGGGGGACTGGAAGGGCTAATTCACTCCCAACGAAG
ACAAGATGGGATCAATTCACCATGGGAATAACTTCGTATAGCATACATTATACGAAGTTATGCTGCTTTT
TGCTTGTACTGGGTCTCTCTGGTTAGACCAGATCTGAGCCTGGGAGCTCTCTGGCTAACTAGGGAACCCA
CTGCTTAAGCCTCAATAAAGCTTGCCTTGAGTGCTTCAAGTAGTGTGTGCCCGTCTGTTGTGTGACTCTG
GTAACTAGAGATCCCTCAGACCCTTTTAGTCAGTGTGGAAAATCTCTAGCATACGTATAGTAGTTCATGT
CATCTTATTATTCAGTATTTATAACTTGCAAAGAAATGAATATCAGAGAGTGAGAGGAACTTGTTTATTG
CAGCTTATAATGGTTACAAATAAAGCAATAGCATCACAAATTTCACAAATAAAGCATTTTTTTCACTGCA
TTCTAGTTGTGGTTTGTCCAAACTCATCAATGTATCTTATCATGTCTGGCTCTAGCTATCCCGCCCCTAA
CTCCGCCCATCCCGCCCCTAACTCCGCCCAGTTCCGCCCATTCTCCGCCCCATGGCTGACTAATTTTTTT
TATTTATGCAGAGGCCGAGGCCGCCTCGGCCTCTGAGCTATTCCAGAAGTAGTGAGGAGGCTTTTTTGGA
GGCCTAGGGACGTACCCAATTCGCCCTATAGTGAGTCGTATTACGCGCGCTCACTGGCCGTCGTTTTACA
ACGTCGTGACTGGGAAAACCCTGGCGTTACCCAACTTAATCGCCTTGCAGCACATCCCCCTTTCGCCAGC
TGGCGTAATAGCGAAGAGGCCCGCACCGATCGCCCTTCCCAACAGTTGCGCAGCCTGAATGGCGAATGGG
[124 nt withheld, positions 6231-6354]
C
[91 nt withheld, positions 6356-6446]
A
[49 nt withheld, positions 6448-6496]
CCTTTGACGTTGGAGTCCACGTTCTTT
[37 nt withheld, positions 6524-6560]
ACCCTATCTCGGTCTATTCTTTTGATTTATAAGGGATTTTGCCGATTTCGGCCTATTGGTTAAAAAATGA
GCTGATTTAACAAAAATTTAACGCGAATTTTAACAAAATATTAACGCTTACAATTTAGGTGGCACTTTTC
GGGGAAATGTGCGCGGAACCCCTATTTGTTTATTTTTCTAAATACATTCAAATATGTATCCGCTCATGAG
ACAATAACCCTGATAAATGCTTCAATAATATTGAAAAAGGAAGAGTATGAGTATTCAACATTTCCGTGTC
GCCCTTATTCCCTTTTTTGCGGCATTTTGCCTTCCTGTTTTTGCTCACCCAGAAACGCTGGTGAAAGTAA
AAGATGCTGAAGATCAGTTGGGTGCACGAGTGGGTTACATCGAACTGGATCTCAACAGCGGTAAGATCCT
TGAGAGTTTTCGCCCCGAAGAACGTTTTCCAATGATGAGCACTTTTAAAGTTCTGCTATGTGGCGCGGTA
TTATCCCGTATTGACGCCGGGCAAGAGCAACTCGGTCGCCGCATACACTATTCTCAGAATGACTTGGTTG
AGTACTCACCAGTCACAGAAAAGCATCTTACGGATGGCATGACAGTAAGAGAATTATGCAGTGCTGCCAT
AACCATGAGTGATAACACTGCGGCCAACTTACTTCTGACAACGATCGGAGGACCGAAGGAGCTAACCGCT
TTTTTGCACAACATGGGGGATCATGTAACTCGCCTTGATCGTTGGGAACCGGAGCTGAATGAAGCCATAC
CAAACGACGAGCGTGACACCACGATGCCTGTAGCAATGGCAACAACGTTGCGCAAACTATTAACTGGCGA
ACTACTTACTCTAGCTTCCCGGCAACAATTAATAGACTGGATGGAGGCGGATAAAGTTGCAGGACCACTT
CTGCGCTCGGCCCTTCCGGCTGGCTGGTTTATTGCTGATAAATCTGGAGCCGGTGAGCGTGGGTCTCGCG
GTATCATTGCAGCACTGGGGCCAGATGGTAAGCCCTCCCGTATCGTAGTTATCTACACGACGGGGAGTCA
GGCAACTATGGATGAACGAAATAGACAGATCGCTGAGATAGGTGCCTCACTGATTAAGCATTGGTAACTG
TCAGACCAAGTTTACTCATATATACTTTAGATTGATTTAAAACTTCATTTTTAATTTAAAAGGATCTAGG
TGAAGATCCTTTTTGATAATCTCATGACCAAAATCCCTTAACGTGAGTTTTCGTTCCACTGAGCGTCAGA
CCCCGTAGAAAAGATCAAAGGATCTTCTTGAGATCCTTTTTTTCTGCGCGTAATCTGCTGCTTGCAAACA
AAAAAACCACCGCTACCAGCGGTGGTTTGTTTGCCGGATCAAGAGCTACCAACTCTTTTTCCGAAGGTAA
CTGGCTTCAGCAGAGCGCAGATACCAAATACTGTTCTTCTAGTGTAGCCGTAGTTAGGCCACCACTTCAA
GAACTCTGTAGCACCGCCTACATACCTCGCTCTGCTAATCCTGTTACCAGTGGCTGCTGCCAGTGGCGAT
AAGTCGTGTCTTACCGGGTTGGACTCAAGACGATAGTTACCGGATAAGGCGCAGCGGTCGGGCTGAACGG
GGGGTTCGTGCACACAGCCCAGCTTGGAGCGAACGACCTACACCGAACTGAGATACCTACAGCGTGAGCT
ATGAGAAAGCGCCACGCTTCCCGAAGGGAGAAAGGCGGACAGGTATCCGGTAAGCGGCAGGGTCGGAACA
GGAGAGCGCACGAGGGAGCTTCCAGGGGGAAACGCCTGGTATCTTTATAGTCCTGTCGGGTTTCGCCACC
TCTGACTTGAGCGTCGATTTTTGTGATGCTCGTCAGGGGGGCGGAGCCTATGGAAAAACGCCAGCAACGC
GGCCTTTTTACGGTTCCTGGCCTTTTGCTGGCCTTTTGCTCACATGTTCTTTCCTGCGTTATCCCCTGAT
TCTGTGGATAACCGTATTACCGCCTTTGAGTGAGCTGATACCGCTCGCCGCAGCCGAACGACCGAGCGCA
GCGAGTCAGTGAGCGAGGAAGCGGAAGAGCGCCCAATACGCAAACCGCCTCTCCCCGCGCGTTGGCCGAT
TCATTAATGCAGCTGGCACGACAGGTTTCCCGACTGGAAAGCGGGCAGTGAGCGCAACGCAATTAATGTG
AGTTAGCTCACTCATTAGGCACCCCAGGCTTTACACTTTATGCTTCCGGCTCGTATGTTGTGTGGAATTG
TGAGCGGATAACAATTTCACACAGGAAACAGCTATGACCATGATTACGCCAAGCGCGCAATTAACCCTCA
CTAAAGGGAACAAAAGCTGGAGCTGCAAGCTTAATGTAGTCTTATGCAATACTCTTGTAGTCTTGCAACA
TGGTAACGATGAGTTAGCAACATGCCTTACAAGGAGAGAAAAAGCACCGTGCATGCCGATTGGTGGAAGT
AAGGTGGTACGATCGTGCCTTATTAGGAAGGCAACAGACGGGTCTGACATGGATTGGACGAACCACTGAA
TTGCCGCATTGCAGAGATATTGTATTTAAGTGCCTAGCTCGATACATAAACGGGTCTCTCTGGTTAGACC
AGATCTGAGCCTGGGAGCTCTCTGGCTAACTAGGGAACCCACTGCTTAAGCCTCAATAAAGCTTGCCTTG
AGTGCTTCAAGTAGTGTGTGCCCGTCTGTTGTGTGACTCTGGTAACTAGAGATCCCTCAGACCCTTTTAG
TCAGTGTGGAAAATCTCTAGCAGTGGCGCCCGAACAGGGACTTGAAAGCGAAAGGGAAACCAGAGGAGCT
CTCTCGACGCAGGACTCGGCTTGCTGAAGCGCGCACGGCAAGAGGCGAGGGGCGGCGACTGGTGAGTACG
CCAAAAATTTTGACTAGCGGAGGCTAGAAGGAGAGAGATGGGTGCGAGAGCGTCAGTATTAAGCGGGGGA
GAATTAGATCGCGATGGGAAAAAATTCGGTTAAGGCCAGGGGGAAAGAAAAAATATAAATTAAAACATAT
AGTATGGGCAAGCAGGGAGCTAGAACGATTCGCAGTTAATCCTGGCCTGTTAGAAACATCAGAAGGCTGT
AGACAAATACTGGGACAGCTACAACCATCCCTTCAGACAGGATCAGAAGAACTTAGATCATTATATAATA
CAGTAGCAACCCTCTATTGTGTGCATCAAAGGATAGAGATAAAAGACACCAAGGAAGCTTTAGACAAGAT
AGAGGAAGAGCAAAACAAAAGTAAGACCACCGCACAGCAAGCGGCCGCTGATCTTCAGACCTGGAGGAGG
AGATATGAGGGACAATTGGAGAAGTGAATTATATAAATATAAAGTAGTAAAAATTGAACCATTAGGAGTA
GCACCCACCAAGGCAAAGAGAAGAGTGGTGCAGAGAGAAAAAAGAGCAGTGGGAATAGGAGCTTTGTTCC
TTGGGTTCTTGGGAGCAGCAGGAAGCACTATGGGCGCAGCGTCAATGACGCTGACGGTACAGGCCAGACA
ATTATTGTCTGGTATAGTGCAGCAGCAGAACAATTTGCTGAGGGCTATTGAGGCGCAACAGCATCTGTTG
CAACTCACAGTCTGGGGCATCAAGCAGCTCCAGGCAAGAATCCTGGCTGTGGAAAGATACCTAAAGGATC
AACAGCTCCTGGGGATTTGGGGTTGCTCTGGAAAACTCATTTGCACCACTGCTGTGCCTTGGAATGCTAG
TTGGAGTAATAAATCTCTGGAACAGATTTGGAATCACACGACCTGGATGGAGTGGGACAGAGAAATTAAC
AATTACACAAGCTTAATACACTCCTTAATTGAAGAATCGCAAAACCAGCAAGAAAAGAATGAACAAGAAT
TATTGGAATTAGATAAATGGGCAAGTTTGTGGAATTGGTTTAACATAACAAATTGGCTGTGGTATATAAA
ATTATTCATAATGATAGTAGGAGGCTTGGTAGGTTTAAGAATAGTTTTTGCTGTACTTTCTATAGTGAAT
AGAGTTAGGCAGGGATATTCACCATTATCGTTTCAGACCCACCTCCCAACCCCGAGGGGACCCATGCATT
GCATCTCAATTAGTCAGCAACCAGGTGTGGAAAGTCCCCAGGCTCCCCAGCAGGCAGAAGTATGCAAAGC
ATGCGTCTCAATTAGTCAGCAACCATAGTCCCGCCCCTAACTCCGCCCATCCCGCCCCTAACTCCGCCCA
GTTCCGCCCATTCTCCGCCCCATGGCTGACTAATTTTTTTTATTTATGCAGAGGCCGAGGCCGCCTCGGC
CTCTGAGCTATTCCAGAAGTAGTGAGGAGGCTTTTTTGGAGGCCTAGGCTTTTGCAAAAAGCTTTCTAGA
GGTACCACCATGGTGAGCAAGGGCGAGGAGCTGTTCACCGGGGTGGTGCCCATCCTGGTCGAGCTGGACG
GCGACGTAAACGGCCACAAGTTCAGCGTGTCTGGCGAGGGCGAGGGCGATGCCACCTACGGCAAGCTGAC
CCTGAAGTTCATCTGCACCACCGGCAAGCTGCCCGTGCCCTGGCCCACCCTCGTGACCACCCTGACCTAC
GGCGTGCAGTGCTTCAGCCGCTACCCCGACCACATGAAGCAGCACGACTTCTTCAAGTCCGCCATGCCCG
AAGGCTACGTCCAGGAGCGCACCATCTTCTTCAAGGACGACGGCAACTACAAGACCCGCGCCGAGGTGAA
GTTCGAGGGCGACACCCTGGTGAACCGCATCGAGCTGAAGGGCATCGACTTCAAGGAGGACGGCAACATC
CTGGGGCACAAGCTGGAGTACAACTACAACAGCCACAACGTCTATATCATGGCCGACAAGCAGAAGAACG
GCATCAAGGTGAACTTCAAGATCCGCCACAACATCGAGGACGGCAGCGTGCAGCTCGCCGACCACTACCA
GCAGAACACCCCCATCGGCGACGGCCCCGTGCTGCTGCCCGACAACCACTACCTGAGCACCCAGTCCGCC
CTGAGCAAAGACCCCAACGAGAAGCGCGATCACATGGTCCTGCTGGAGTTCGTGACCGCCGCCGGGATCA
CTCTCGGCATGGACGAGCTGTACAAGTCCTAAGGCGCGCCGTTAACGAATTCTAGATCTTGAGACAAATG
GCAGTATTCATCCACAATTTTAAAAGAAAAGGGGGGATTGGGGGGTACAGTGCAGGGGAAAGAATAGTAG
ACATAATAGCAACAGACATACAAACTAAAGAATTACAAAAACAAATTACAAAAATTCAAAATTTTCGGGT
TTATTACAGGGACAGCAGAGATCCACTTTGGCGCCGGCTCGAGGCCTGCAGGTGCAAAGATGGATAAAGT
TTTAAACAGAGAGGAATCTTTGCAGCTAATGGACCTTCTAGGTCTTGAAAGGAGTGGGAATTGGCTCCGG
TGCCCGTCAGTGGGCAGAGCGCACATCGCCCACAGTCCCCGAGAAGTTGGGGGGAGGGGTCGGCAATTGA
ACCGGTGCCTAGAGAAGGTGGCGCGGGGTAAACTGGGAAAGTGATGTCGTGTACTGGCTCCGCCTTTTTC
CCGAGGGTGGGGGAGAACCGTATATAAGTGCAGTAGTCGCCGTGAACGTTCTTTTTCGCAACGGGTTTGC
CGCCAGAACACAGGTAAGTGCCGTGTGTGGTTCCCGCGGGCCTGGCCTCTTTACGGGTTATGGCCCTTGC
GTGCCTTGAATTACTTCCACCTGGCTGCAGTACGTGATTCTTGATCCCGAGCTTCGGGTTGGAAGTGGGT
GGGAGAGTTCGAGGCCTTGCGCTTAAGGAGCCCCTTCGCCTCGTGCTTGAGTTGAGGCCTGGCCTGGGCG
CTGGGGCCGCCGCGTGCGAATCTGGTGGCACCTTCGCGCCTGTCTCGCTGCTTTCGATAAGTCTCTAGCC
ATTTAAAATTTTTGATGACCTGCTGCGACGCTTTTTTTCTGGCAAGATAGTCTTGTAAATGCGGGCCAAG
ATCTGCACACTGGTATTTCGGTTTTTGGGGCCGCGGGCGGCGACGGGGCCCGTGCGTCCCAGCGCACATG
TTCGGCGAGGCGGGGCCTGCGAGCGCGGCCACCGAGAATCGGACGGGGGTAGTCTCAAGCTGGCCGGCCT
GCTCTGGTGCCTGGCCTCGCGCCGCCGTGTATCGCCCCGCCCTGGGCGGCAAGGCTGGCCCGGTCGGCAC
CAGTTGCGTGAGCGGAAAGATGGCCGCTTCCCGGCCCTGCTGCAGGGAGCTCAAAATGGAGGACGCGGCG
CTCGGGAGAGCGGGCGGGTGAGTCACCCACACAAAGGAAAAGGGCCTTTCCGTCCTCAGCCGTCGCTTCA
TGTGACTCCACGGAGTACCGGGCGCCGTCCAGGCACCTCGATTAGTTCTCGAGCTTTTGGAGTACGTCGT
CTTTAGGTTGGGGGGAGGGGTTTTATGCGATGGAGTTTCCCCACACTGAGTGGGTGGAGACTGAAGTTAG
GCCAGCTTGGCACTTGATGTAATTCTCCTTGGAATTTGCCCTTTTTGAGTTTGGATCTTGGTTCATTCTC
AAGCCTCAGACAGTGGTTCAAAGTTTTTTTCTTCCATTTCAGGTGTCGTGAGGCTAGCATCGATTGATCA
